Addgene plasmid #201829: H6_fold-U _Nomur
Purpose: Expresses H6_fold-U _Nomur in bacterial cells
Depositing lab: Nobuyasu Koga. Depositing organization: Institute for Molecular Science. Publication: Design of complicated all-alpha protein structures. Sakuma K, Kobayashi N, Sugiki T, Nagashima T, Fujiwara T, Suzuki K, Kobayashi N, Murata T, Kosugi T, Tatsumi-Koga R, Koga N. Nat Struct Mol Biol. 2024 Feb;31(2):275-282. doi: 10.1038/s41594-023-01147-9. Epub 2024 Jan 4. PubMed 38177681.
Backbone
  Vector backbone: pET21b(+)
  Backbone size w/o insert (bp): 5358
  Vector type: Bacterial Expression
Growth in bacteria
  Bacterial resistance: Ampicillin, 100 μg/mL
  Growth temperature: 37°C
  Growth strain: DH5alpha
  Growth instructions: For protein expression, BL21 star is recommended
  Copy number: High Copy
Gene/Insert
  Gene/Insert name: H6_fold-U _Nomur
  Species: Synthetic
  Insert size (bp): 354
  Tag / fusion protein: 6xHis (C terminal on backbone)
  Cloning method: Restriction Enzyme; 5′ cloning site NdeI (not destroyed); 3′ cloning site XhoI (not destroyed)
  Sequencing primers: 5′ T7
Terms and licenses: Academic/Nonprofit Terms; Industry Terms: Not Available to Industry
How to cite: H6_fold-U _Nomur was a gift from Nobuyasu Koga (Addgene plasmid # 201829 ; http://n2t.net/addgene:201829 ; RRID:Addgene_201829)
