[The description below was written by a language model from this plasmid's Addgene catalogue record and pLannotate feature annotations shown in this document.]
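Description:
H6_fold-U _Nomur is a bacterial expression plasmid built on the pET21b(+) backbone that encodes a synthetic, computationally designed protein of the same name. The associated work concerns the design of complicated all-alpha protein structures. The 354 bp insert was cloned between NdeI and XhoI, both sites being retained, so that the open reading frame reads through into the backbone-encoded C-terminal 6xHis tag for affinity purification. The automated annotation labels this short histidine stretch as a fragment of a 9xHis tag, which is consistent with the six-histidine tag in the catalogue entry. The insert itself is not annotated in the feature table, but it falls in the unlabelled interval between the T7 gene 10 ribosome binding site and the His tag.

Expression is driven by a T7 promoter with an adjacent lac operator and is ended by the T7 terminator. The plasmid also carries lacI under its own promoter, so transcription is repressed until induction with IPTG, and it requires a host that supplies T7 RNA polymerase. The record recommends a BL21 star strain for protein production and DH5alpha for propagation. The plasmid replicates from a ColE1/pBR322-type origin accompanied by rop and the bom mobility region, and the catalogue lists it as high copy. Selection is by ampicillin through the β-lactamase gene. An f1 origin allows production of single-stranded DNA. The short tetracycline-resistance fragments and the SET1 fragment in the annotation appear to be non-functional backbone remnants or partial sequence matches rather than intended elements. The sequenced record is 5,708 nt, in line with the stated backbone and insert sizes. The construct is used to overexpress and purify the designed protein in E. coli, presumably for biophysical and structural characterisation.
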