Features (pLannotate 1.2.2; 18 found; start..end, strand, type, name):
     26..73      -  terminator     T7 terminator: transcription terminator for bacteriophage T7 RNA polymerase
     81..130     -  CDS            SET1 (fragment): solubility-enhancement tag derived from T7 phage gene 10B
    140..157     -  CDS            9xHis (fragment): 9xHis affinity tag
    516..538     -  RBS            RBS: efficient ribosome binding site from bacteriophage T7 gene 10 (Olins and Rangwala, 1989)
    553..577     -  protein_bind   lac operator: The lac repressor binds to the lac operator to inhibit transcription in E. coli. This inhibition can be relieved by adding lactose or isopropyl-β-D-thiogalactopyranoside (IPTG). lac repressor encoded by lacI
    578..596     -  promoter       T7 promoter: promoter for bacteriophage T7 RNA polymerase
    618..897     +  CDS            TcR (fragment): tetracycline efflux protein; tet; confers resistance to tetracycline
    905..982     +  promoter       lacI promoter: lacI
    983..2065    +  CDS            lacI: lac repressor; lacI; The lac repressor binds to the lac operator to inhibit transcription in E. coli. This inhibition can be relieved by adding lactose or isopropyl-β-D-thiogalactopyranoside (IPTG).
   2078..2099    +  protein_bind   CAP binding site: CAP binding activates transcription in the presence of cAMP. E. coli catabolite activator protein
   2114..2405    +  CDS            TcR (fragment): tetracycline efflux protein; tet; confers resistance to tetracycline
   2477..2857    -  CDS            YPB1_ECOLX: Protein predicted: Swiss-Prot protein existence level 4. From Escherichia coli.
   2874..3065    +  CDS            rop: Rop protein, which maintains plasmids at low copy number; rop
   3167..3306    +  misc_feature   bom: basis of mobility region from pBR322
   3492..4080    -  rep_origin     ori: high-copy-number ColE1/pMB1/pBR322/pUC origin of replication
   4251..5111    -  CDS            AmpR: β-lactamase; bla; confers resistance to ampicillin, carbenicillin, and related antibiotics
   5112..5216    -  promoter       AmpR promoter: bla
   5269..5697    -  rep_origin     f1 ori (sequence partly withheld): f1 bacteriophage origin of replication; arrow indicates direction of (+) strand synthesis
>Addgene plasmid #201829 | H6_fold-U _Nomur | addgene full sequence | sequence record 404966 | Addgene NGS Result
ATCCGGATATAGTTCCTCCTTTCAGCAAAAAACCCCTCAAGACCCGTTTAGAGGCCCCAAGGGGTTATGC
TAGTTATTGCTCAGCGGTGGCAGCAGCCAACTCAGCTTCCTTTCGGGCTTTGTTAGCAGCCGGATCTCAG
TGGTGGTGGTGGTGGTGCTCGAGGCTCCCGCGTTTGCGAACTTCCTCAGCTTGGCGAGCCGCCTCTTTAG
CCGCACCTTCTTCCGCAAGCCGCTCTAATGCGGACGCCAGTTTCTTGATAATCTCCGGACTCGCACCGGC
TGTACGTGCAGCTTCTTCCAGGAGTTTCTTCGCTTTCTCCGTGTTGCCATTCGACGCTTCGCGAAAGGCT
TCGAAAATCTTTTCTGCGGCTTGACGCCACTGTTCCGGAGAGGCGGTTTTCAGCACTTTCTCCAGCTCTT
CCAGCGCTTTCTGGGCTTCTGGGGTAGTGGCCTGTTCGCGTGCTGCACGCAACGCTTCCTGTGCCGCTTT
GGCTTTGGTTTCGCCCATATGTATATCTCCTTCTTAAAGTTAAACAAAATTATTTCTAGAGGGGAATTGT
TATCCGCTCACAATTCCCCTATAGTGAGTCGTATTAATTTCGCGGGATCGAGATCTCGATCCTCTACGCC
GGACGCATCGTGGCCGGCATCACCGGCGCCACAGGTGCGGTTGCTGGCGCCTATATCGCCGACATCACCG
ATGGGGAAGATCGGGCTCGCCACTTCGGGCTCATGAGCGCTTGTTTCGGCGTGGGTATGGTGGCAGGCCC
CGTGGCCGGGGGACTGTTGGGCGCCATCTCCTTGCATGCACCATTCCTTGCGGCGGCGGTGCTCAACGGC
CTCAACCTACTACTGGGCTGCTTCCTAATGCAGGAGTCGCATAAGGGAGAGCGTCGAGATCCCGGACACC
ATCGAATGGCGCAAAACCTTTCGCGGTATGGCATGATAGCGCCCGGAAGAGAGTCAATTCAGGGTGGTGA
ATGTGAAACCAGTAACGTTATACGATGTCGCAGAGTATGCCGGTGTCTCTTATCAGACCGTTTCCCGCGT
GGTGAACCAGGCCAGCCACGTTTCTGCGAAAACGCGGGAAAAAGTGGAAGCGGCGATGGCGGAGCTGAAT
TACATTCCCAACCGCGTGGCACAACAACTGGCGGGCAAACAGTCGTTGCTGATTGGCGTTGCCACCTCCA
GTCTGGCCCTGCACGCGCCGTCGCAAATTGTCGCGGCGATTAAATCTCGCGCCGATCAACTGGGTGCCAG
CGTGGTGGTGTCGATGGTAGAACGAAGCGGCGTCGAAGCCTGTAAAGCGGCGGTGCACAATCTTCTCGCG
CAACGCGTCAGTGGGCTGATCATTAACTATCCGCTGGATGACCAGGATGCCATTGCTGTGGAAGCTGCCT
GCACTAATGTTCCGGCGTTATTTCTTGATGTCTCTGACCAGACACCCATCAACAGTATTATTTTCTCCCA
TGAAGACGGTACGCGACTGGGCGTGGAGCATCTGGTCGCATTGGGTCACCAGCAAATCGCGCTGTTAGCG
GGCCCATTAAGTTCTGTCTCGGCGCGTCTGCGTCTGGCTGGCTGGCATAAATATCTCACTCGCAATCAAA
TTCAGCCGATAGCGGAACGGGAAGGCGACTGGAGTGCCATGTCCGGTTTTCAACAAACCATGCAAATGCT
GAATGAGGGCATCGTTCCCACTGCGATGCTGGTTGCCAACGATCAGATGGCGCTGGGCGCAATGCGCGCC
ATTACCGAGTCCGGGCTGCGCGTTGGTGCGGATATCTCGGTAGTGGGATACGACGATACCGAAGACAGCT
CATGTTATATCCCGCCGTTAACCACCATCAAACAGGATTTTCGCCTGCTGGGGCAAACCAGCGTGGACCG
CTTGCTGCAACTCTCTCAGGGCCAGGCGGTGAAGGGCAATCAGCTGTTGCCCGTCTCACTGGTGAAAAGA
AAAACCACCCTGGCGCCCAATACGCAAACCGCCTCTCCCCGCGCGTTGGCCGATTCATTAATGCAGCTGG
CACGACAGGTTTCCCGACTGGAAAGCGGGCAGTGAGCGCAACGCAATTAATGTAAGTTAGCTCACTCATT
AGGCACCGGGATCTCGACCGATGCCCTTGAGAGCCTTCAACCCAGTCAGCTCCTTCCGGTGGGCGCGGGG
CATGACTATCGTCGCCGCACTTATGACTGTCTTCTTTATCATGCAACTCGTAGGACAGGTGCCGGCAGCG
CTCTGGGTCATTTTCGGCGAGGACCGCTTTCGCTGGAGCGCGACGATGATCGGCCTGTCGCTTGCGGTAT
TCGGAATCTTGCACGCCCTCGCTCAAGCCTTCGTCACTGGTCCCGCCACCAAACGTTTCGGCGAGAAGCA
GGCCATTATCGCCGGCATGGCGGCCCCACGGGTGCGCATGATCGTGCTCCTGTCGTTGAGGACCCGGCTA
GGCTGGCGGGGTTGCCTTACTGGTTAGCAGAATGAATCACCGATACGCGAGCGAACGTGAAGCGACTGCT
GCTGCAAAACGTCTGCGACCTGAGCAACAACATGAATGGTCTTCGGTTTCCGTGTTTCGTAAAGTCTGGA
AACGCGGAAGTCAGCGCCCTGCACCATTATGTTCCGGATCTGCATCGCAGGATGCTGCTGGCTACCCTGT
GGAACACCTACATCTGTATTAACGAAGCGCTGGCATTGACCCTGAGTGATTTTTCTCTGGTCCCGCCGCA
TCCATACCGCCAGTTGTTTACCCTCACAACGTTCCAGTAACCGGGCATGTTCATCATCAGTAACCCGTAT
CGTGAGCATCCTCTCTCGTTTCATCGGTATCATTACCCCCATGAACAGAAATCCCCCTTACACGGAGGCA
TCAGTGACCAAACAGGAAAAAACCGCCCTTAACATGGCCCGCTTTATCAGAAGCCAGACATTAACGCTTC
TGGAGAAACTCAACGAGCTGGACGCGGATGAACAGGCAGACATCTGTGAATCGCTTCACGACCACGCTGA
TGAGCTTTACCGCAGCTGCCTCGCGCGTTTCGGTGATGACGGTGAAAACCTCTGACACATGCAGCTCCCG
GAGACGGTCACAGCTTGTCTGTAAGCGGATGCCGGGAGCAGACAAGCCCGTCAGGGCGCGTCAGCGGGTG
TTGGCGGGTGTCGGGGCGCAGCCATGACCCAGTCACGTAGCGATAGCGGAGTGTATACTGGCTTAACTAT
GCGGCATCAGAGCAGATTGTACTGAGAGTGCACCATTGCGGTGTGAAATACCGCACAGATGCGTAAGGAG
AAAATACCGCATCAGGCGCTCTTCCGCTTCCTCGCTCACTGACTCGCTGCGCTCGGTCGTTCGGCTGCGG
CGAGCGGTATCAGCTCACTCAAAGGCGGTAATACGGTTATCCACAGAATCAGGGGATAACGCAGGAAAGA
ACATGTGAGCAAAAGGCCAGCAAAAGGCCAGGAACCGTAAAAAGGCCGCGTTGCTGGCGTTTTTCCATAG
GCTCCGCCCCCCTGACGAGCATCACAAAAATCGACGCTCAAGTCAGAGGTGGCGAAACCCGACAGGACTA
TAAAGATACCAGGCGTTTCCCCCTGGAAGCTCCCTCGTGCGCTCTCCTGTTCCGACCCTGCCGCTTACCG
GATACCTGTCCGCCTTTCTCCCTTCGGGAAGCGTGGCGCTTTCTCATAGCTCACGCTGTAGGTATCTCAG
TTCGGTGTAGGTCGTTCGCTCCAAGCTGGGCTGTGTGCACGAACCCCCCGTTCAGCCCGACCGCTGCGCC
TTATCCGGTAACTATCGTCTTGAGTCCAACCCGGTAAGACACGACTTATCGCCACTGGCAGCAGCCACTG
GTAACAGGATTAGCAGAGCGAGGTATGTAGGCGGTGCTACAGAGTTCTTGAAGTGGTGGCCTAACTACGG
CTACACTAGAAGGACAGTATTTGGTATCTGCGCTCTGCTGAAGCCAGTTACCTTCGGAAAAAGAGTTGGT
AGCTCTTGATCCGGCAAACAAACCACCGCTGGTAGCGGTGGTTTTTTTGTTTGCAAGCAGCAGATTACGC
GCAGAAAAAAAGGATCTCAAGAAGATCCTTTGATCTTTTCTACGGGGTCTGACGCTCAGTGGAACGAAAA
CTCACGTTAAGGGATTTTGGTCATGAGATTATCAAAAAGGATCTTCACCTAGATCCTTTTAAATTAAAAA
TGAAGTTTTAAATCAATCTAAAGTATATATGAGTAAACTTGGTCTGACAGTTACCAATGCTTAATCAGTG
AGGCACCTATCTCAGCGATCTGTCTATTTCGTTCATCCATAGTTGCCTGACTCCCCGTCGTGTAGATAAC
TACGATACGGGAGGGCTTACCATCTGGCCCCAGTGCTGCAATGATACCGCGAGACCCACGCTCACCGGCT
CCAGATTTATCAGCAATAAACCAGCCAGCCGGAAGGGCCGAGCGCAGAAGTGGTCCTGCAACTTTATCCG
CCTCCATCCAGTCTATTAATTGTTGCCGGGAAGCTAGAGTAAGTAGTTCGCCAGTTAATAGTTTGCGCAA
CGTTGTTGCCATTGCTGCAGGCATCGTGGTGTCACGCTCGTCGTTTGGTATGGCTTCATTCAGCTCCGGT
TCCCAACGATCAAGGCGAGTTACATGATCCCCCATGTTGTGCAAAAAAGCGGTTAGCTCCTTCGGTCCTC
CGATCGTTGTCAGAAGTAAGTTGGCCGCAGTGTTATCACTCATGGTTATGGCAGCACTGCATAATTCTCT
TACTGTCATGCCATCCGTAAGATGCTTTTCTGTGACTGGTGAGTACTCAACCAAGTCATTCTGAGAATAG
TGTATGCGGCGACCGAGTTGCTCTTGCCCGGCGTCAATACGGGATAATACCGCGCCACATAGCAGAACTT
TAAAAGTGCTCATCATTGGAAAACGTTCTTCGGGGCGAAAACTCTCAAGGATCTTACCGCTGTTGAGATC
CAGTTCGATGTAACCCACTCGTGCACCCAACTGATCTTCAGCATCTTTTACTTTCACCAGCGTTTCTGGG
TGAGCAAAAACAGGAAGGCAAAATGCCGCAAAAAAGGGAATAAGGGCGACACGGAAATGTTGAATACTCA
TACTCTTCCTTTTTCAATATTATTGAAGCATTTATCAGGGTTATTGTCTCATGAGCGGATACATATTTGA
ATGTATTTAGAAAAATAAACAAATAGGGGTTCCGCGCACATTTCCCCGAAAAGTGCCACCTAAATTGTAA
GCGTTAATATTTTGTTAAAATTCGCGTTAAATTTTTGTTAAATCAGCTCATTTTTTAACCAATAGGCCGA
AATCGGCAAAATCCCTTATAAATCAAAAGAATAGACCGAGATAGGGT
[37 nt withheld, positions 5368-5404]
AAAGAACGTGGACTCCAACGTCAAAGG
[49 nt withheld, positions 5432-5480]
T
[91 nt withheld, positions 5482-5572]
G
[124 nt withheld, positions 5574-5697]
CCCATTCGCCA
