>Addgene plasmid #201829 | H6_fold-U _Nomur | depositor partial sequence | sequence record 391848 | insert sequence
CATATGGGCGAAACCAAAGCCAAAGCGGCACAGGAAGCGTTGCGTGCAGCACGCGAACAGGCCACTACCC
CAGAAGCCCAGAAAGCGCTGGAAGAGCTGGAGAAAGTGCTGAAAACCGCCTCTCCGGAACAGTGGCGTCA
AGCCGCAGAAAAGATTTTCGAAGCCTTTCGCGAAGCGTCGAATGGCAACACGGAGAAAGCGAAGAAACTC
CTGGAAGAAGCTGCACGTACAGCCGGTGCGAGTCCGGAGATTATCAAGAAACTGGCGTCCGCATTAGAGC
GGCTTGCGGAAGAAGGTGCGGCTAAAGAGGCGGCTCGCCAAGCTGAGGAAGTTCGCAAACGCGGGAGCCT
CGAG
